Addgene plasmid #180824: pHBS1449 SED1-Lenti
Purpose: SED1 biosensor for stable integration and expression in mammalian cells
Depositing lab: Rajat Rohatgi. Depositing organization: Stanford University. Publication: Intrinsically disordered protein biosensor tracks the physical-chemical effects of osmotic stress on cells. Cuevas-Velazquez CL, Vellosillo T, Guadalupe K, Schmidt HB, Yu F, Moses D, Brophy JAN, Cosio-Acosta D, Das A, Wang L, Jones AM, Covarrubias AA, Sukenik S, Dinneny JR. Nat Commun. 2021 Sep 14;12(1):5438. doi: 10.1038/s41467-021-25736-8. PubMed 34521831.
Backbone
  Vector backbone: pLenti CMV Puro DEST (w118-1)
  Backbone manufacturer: Eric Campeau, Paul Kaufman (Addgene #17452)
  Backbone size w/o insert (bp): 9628
  Total vector size (bp): 9838
  Vector type: Lentiviral
  Selectable markers: Puromycin
Growth in bacteria
  Bacterial resistance: Ampicillin, 100 μg/mL
  Growth temperature: 37°C
  Growth strain: NEB Stable
  Copy number: High Copy
Gene/Insert
  Gene/Insert name: SED1 osmosensor (alt name: mCerulean3-AtLEA4-5-Citrine)
  Species: Synthetic
  Insert size (bp): 1998
  Promoter: CMV
  Cloning method: Gibson Cloning
  Sequencing primers: 5′ CGCAAATGGGCGGTAGGCGTG; 3′ CGGCCGCCACTGTGCTGGAT
Terms and licenses: Academic/Nonprofit Terms; Industry Terms: Not Available to Industry
How to cite: pHBS1449 SED1-Lenti was a gift from Rajat Rohatgi (Addgene plasmid # 180824 ; http://n2t.net/addgene:180824 ; RRID:Addgene_180824)
