[The description below was written by a language model from this plasmid's Addgene catalogue record and pLannotate feature annotations shown in this document.]
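Description:
pHBS1449 SED1-Lenti is a 9.8 kb lentiviral transfer plasmid built on the pLenti CMV Puro DEST (w118-1) backbone and intended for stable integration and expression of the SED1 osmotic-stress biosensor in mammalian cells. It is maintained in E. coli through a high-copy ColE1/pUC-type origin with ampicillin resistance (bla). The backbone also carries an f1 origin, an SV40 origin, and residual lac, T3 and T7 elements. The viral portion follows a third-generation layout. An RSV promoter drives a truncated HIV-1 5' LTR, followed by the Ψ packaging signal with a partial gag fragment, the Rev response element for Rev-dependent nuclear export of the genomic RNA, and the cPPT/CTS. A second truncated LTR lies downstream, followed by an SV40 polyadenylation signal.

Between the LTRs, the CMV enhancer/promoter drives a roughly 2 kb synthetic fusion inserted by Gibson cloning. It consists of the cyan fluorescent protein mCerulean3, the Arabidopsis thaliana late embryogenesis abundant protein LEA4-5 (annotated as LEA46), and the yellow fluorescent protein Citrine. The two fluorescent proteins form a cyan/yellow donor–acceptor pair flanking the intrinsically disordered LEA4-5 segment. Changes in the conformation of that segment under altered osmotic conditions would be expected to be read out as a change in energy transfer between them. A WPRE follows the fusion to enhance transcript expression. A separate mouse PGK promoter then drives puromycin N-acetyltransferase, which allows selection of transduced cells. The construct is suited to producing lentivirus for generating stable reporter cell lines that track the physical-chemical effects of osmotic stress in living cells.
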