Features (pLannotate 1.2.2; 30 found; start..end, strand, type, name):
    305..397     +  CDS            lacI (fragment): lac repressor; lacI; The lac repressor binds to the lac operator to inhibit transcription in E. coli. This inhibition can be relieved by adding lactose or isopropyl-β-D-thiogalactopyranoside (IPTG).
    410..431     +  protein_bind   CAP binding site: CAP binding activates transcription in the presence of cAMP. E. coli catabolite activator protein
    446..476     +  promoter       lac promoter: promoter for the E. coli lac operon
    484..500     +  protein_bind   lac operator: The lac repressor binds to the lac operator to inhibit transcription in E. coli. This inhibition can be relieved by adding lactose or isopropyl-β-D-thiogalactopyranoside (IPTG). lac repressor encoded by lacI
    545..563     +  promoter       T3 promoter: promoter for bacteriophage T3 RNA polymerase
    591..817     +  promoter       RSV promoter: Rous sarcoma virus enhancer/promoter
    818..998     +  LTR            5' LTR (truncated): truncated 5' long terminal repeat (LTR) from HIV-1
   1045..1170    +  misc_feature   HIV-1 Ψ: packaging signal of human immunodeficiency virus type 1
   1154..1517    +  CDS            HIV-1 gag (fragment): gag protein from human immunodeficiency virus 1; gag
   1663..1896    +  misc_feature   RRE: The Rev response element (RRE) of HIV-1 allows for Rev-dependent mRNA export from the nucleus to the cytoplasm.
   2273..2373    +  CDS            Rev (fragment): human immunodeficiency virus 1 (HIV-1) Rev protein; rev; enhances nuclear export of unspliced and incompletely spliced viral mRNAs
   2392..2508    +  misc_feature   cPPT/CTS: central polypurine tract and central termination sequence of HIV-1
   2531..2834    +  enhancer       CMV enhancer: human cytomegalovirus immediate early enhancer
   2835..3038    +  promoter       CMV promoter: human cytomegalovirus (CMV) immediate early promoter
   3139..3855    +  CDS            mCerulean3: mCerulean3 is a basic (constitutively fluorescent) cyan fluorescent protein published in 2011, derived from Aequorea victoria. It is reported to be a somewhat slowly-maturing monomer with very low acid sensitivity.
   3862..4335    +  CDS            LEA46: LEA46_ARATH - Also known as LEA4-5 From Arabidopsis thaliana (Mouse-ear cress).
   4342..5058    +  CDS            Citrine: Citrine is a basic (constitutively fluorescent) yellow fluorescent protein published in 2001, derived from Aequorea victoria. It has moderate acid sensitivity.
   5088..5676    +  misc_feature   WPRE: woodchuck hepatitis virus posttranscriptional regulatory element
   5690..6189    +  promoter       PGK promoter: mouse phosphoglycerate kinase 1 promoter
   6210..6809    +  CDS            PuroR: puromycin N-acetyltransferase; pac from Streptomyces alboniger; confers resistance to puromycin
   6877..7014    +  CDS            nef (fragment): NEF_HV1LA - Experimental evidence at protein level: Swiss-Prot protein existence level 1. Extracellular Nef protein targets CD4(+) T-lymphocytes for apoptosis by interacting with CXCR4 surface receptors. From Human immunodeficiency virus type 1 group M subtype B (isolate Lai) (HIV-1).
   7000..7180    +  LTR            5' LTR (truncated): truncated 5' long terminal repeat (LTR) from HIV-1
   7252..7373    +  polyA_signal   SV40 poly(A) signal: SV40 polyadenylation signal
   7413..7548    +  rep_origin     SV40 ori: SV40 origin of replication
   7569..7587    -  promoter       T7 promoter: promoter for bacteriophage T7 RNA polymerase
   7595..7750    +  CDS            lacZα (fragment): LacZα fragment of β-galactosidase; lacZ fragment
   7755..8183    +  rep_origin     f1 ori (sequence partly withheld): f1 bacteriophage origin of replication; arrow indicates direction of (+) strand synthesis
   8236..8340    +  promoter       AmpR promoter: bla
   8341..9201    +  CDS            AmpR: β-lactamase; bla; confers resistance to ampicillin, carbenicillin, and related antibiotics
   9372..122     +  rep_origin     ori (across the origin): high-copy-number ColE1/pMB1/pBR322/pUC origin of replication
>Addgene plasmid #180824 | pHBS1449 SED1-Lenti | addgene full sequence | sequence record 358805 | Addgene NGS Result
AGCGCACGAGGGAGCTTCCAGGGGGAAACGCCTGGTATCTTTATAGTCCTGTCGGGTTTCGCCACCTCTG
ACTTGAGCGTCGATTTTTGTGATGCTCGTCAGGGGGGCGGAGCCTATGGAAAAACGCCAGCAACGCGGCC
TTTTTACGGTTCCTGGCCTTTTGCTGGCCTTTTGCTCACATGTTCTTTCCTGCGTTATCCCCTGATTCTG
TGGATAACCGTATTACCGCCTTTGAGTGAGCTGATACCGCTCGCCGCAGCCGAACGACCGAGCGCAGCGA
GTCAGTGAGCGAGGAAGCGGAAGAGCGCCCAATACGCAAACCGCCTCTCCCCGCGCGTTGGCCGATTCAT
TAATGCAGCTGGCACGACAGGTTTCCCGACTGGAAAGCGGGCAGTGAGCGCAACGCAATTAATGTGAGTT
AGCTCACTCATTAGGCACCCCAGGCTTTACACTTTATGCTTCCGGCTCGTATGTTGTGTGGAATTGTGAG
CGGATAACAATTTCACACAGGAAACAGCTATGACCATGATTACGCCAAGCGCGCAATTAACCCTCACTAA
AGGGAACAAAAGCTGGAGCTGCAAGCTTAATGTAGTCTTATGCAATACTCTTGTAGTCTTGCAACATGGT
AACGATGAGTTAGCAACATGCCTTACAAGGAGAGAAAAAGCACCGTGCATGCCGATTGGTGGAAGTAAGG
TGGTACGATCGTGCCTTATTAGGAAGGCAACAGACGGGTCTGACATGGATTGGACGAACCACTGAATTGC
CGCATTGCAGAGATATTGTATTTAAGTGCCTAGCTCGATACATAAACGGGTCTCTCTGGTTAGACCAGAT
CTGAGCCTGGGAGCTCTCTGGCTAACTAGGGAACCCACTGCTTAAGCCTCAATAAAGCTTGCCTTGAGTG
CTTCAAGTAGTGTGTGCCCGTCTGTTGTGTGACTCTGGTAACTAGAGATCCCTCAGACCCTTTTAGTCAG
TGTGGAAAATCTCTAGCAGTGGCGCCCGAACAGGGACTTGAAAGCGAAAGGGAAACCAGAGGAGCTCTCT
CGACGCAGGACTCGGCTTGCTGAAGCGCGCACGGCAAGAGGCGAGGGGCGGCGACTGGTGAGTACGCCAA
AAATTTTGACTAGCGGAGGCTAGAAGGAGAGAGATGGGTGCGAGAGCGTCAGTATTAAGCGGGGGAGAAT
TAGATCGCGATGGGAAAAAATTCGGTTAAGGCCAGGGGGAAAGAAAAAATATAAATTAAAACATATAGTA
TGGGCAAGCAGGGAGCTAGAACGATTCGCAGTTAATCCTGGCCTGTTAGAAACATCAGAAGGCTGTAGAC
AAATACTGGGACAGCTACAACCATCCCTTCAGACAGGATCAGAAGAACTTAGATCATTATATAATACAGT
AGCAACCCTCTATTGTGTGCATCAAAGGATAGAGATAAAAGACACCAAGGAAGCTTTAGACAAGATAGAG
GAAGAGCAAAACAAAAGTAAGACCACCGCACAGCAAGCGGCCGCTGATCTTCAGACCTGGAGGAGGAGAT
ATGAGGGACAATTGGAGAAGTGAATTATATAAATATAAAGTAGTAAAAATTGAACCATTAGGAGTAGCAC
CCACCAAGGCAAAGAGAAGAGTGGTGCAGAGAGAAAAAAGAGCAGTGGGAATAGGAGCTTTGTTCCTTGG
GTTCTTGGGAGCAGCAGGAAGCACTATGGGCGCAGCGTCAATGACGCTGACGGTACAGGCCAGACAATTA
TTGTCTGGTATAGTGCAGCAGCAGAACAATTTGCTGAGGGCTATTGAGGCGCAACAGCATCTGTTGCAAC
TCACAGTCTGGGGCATCAAGCAGCTCCAGGCAAGAATCCTGGCTGTGGAAAGATACCTAAAGGATCAACA
GCTCCTGGGGATTTGGGGTTGCTCTGGAAAACTCATTTGCACCACTGCTGTGCCTTGGAATGCTAGTTGG
AGTAATAAATCTCTGGAACAGATTTGGAATCACACGACCTGGATGGAGTGGGACAGAGAAATTAACAATT
ACACAAGCTTAATACACTCCTTAATTGAAGAATCGCAAAACCAGCAAGAAAAGAATGAACAAGAATTATT
GGAATTAGATAAATGGGCAAGTTTGTGGAATTGGTTTAACATAACAAATTGGCTGTGGTATATAAAATTA
TTCATAATGATAGTAGGAGGCTTGGTAGGTTTAAGAATAGTTTTTGCTGTACTTTCTATAGTGAATAGAG
TTAGGCAGGGATATTCACCATTATCGTTTCAGACCCACCTCCCAACCCCGAGGGGACCCGACAGGCCCGA
AGGAATAGAAGAAGAAGGTGGAGAGAGAGACAGAGACAGATCCATTCGATTAGTGAACGGATCTCGACGG
TATCGGTTAACTTTTAAAAGAAAAGGGGGGATTGGGGGGTACAGTGCAGGGGAAAGAATAGTAGACATAA
TAGCAACAGACATACAAACTAAAGAATTACAAAAACAAATTACAAAATTCAAAATTTTATCGATAAGCTT
GGGAGTTCCGCGTTACATAACTTACGGTAAATGGCCCGCCTGGCTGACCGCCCAACGACCCCCGCCCATT
GACGTCAATAATGACGTATGTTCCCATAGTAACGCCAATAGGGACTTTCCATTGACGTCAATGGGTGGAG
TATTTACGGTAAACTGCCCACTTGGCAGTACATCAAGTGTATCATATGCCAAGTACGCCCCCTATTGACG
TCAATGACGGTAAATGGCCCGCCTGGCATTATGCCCAGTACATGACCTTATGGGACTTTCCTACTTGGCA
GTACATCTACGTATTAGTCATCGCTATTACCATGGTGATGCGGTTTTGGCAGTACATCAATGGGCGTGGA
TAGCGGTTTGACTCACGGGGATTTCCAAGTCTCCACCCCATTGACGTCAATGGGAGTTTGTTTTGGCACC
AAAATCAACGGGACTTTCCAAAATGTCGTAACAACTCCGCCCCATTGACGCAAATGGGCGGTAGGCGTGT
ACGGTGGGAGGTCTATATAAGCAGAGCTCGTTTAGTGAACCGTCAGATCGCCTGGAGACGCCATCCACGC
TGTTTTGACCTCCATAGAAGACACCGACTCTAGTCCAGTGTGGTGGAATTCTGCAGATATGGTGAGCAAA
GGTGAAGAACTGTTTACCGGTGTTGTTCCGATTCTGGTTGAACTGGATGGTGACGTTAATGGTCACAAAT
TTTCAGTTAGCGGTGAAGGCGAAGGTGATGCAACCTATGGTAAACTGACCCTGAAATTTATCTGTACCAC
CGGCAAACTGCCGGTTCCGTGGCCGACCCTGGTTACCACCCTGAGCTGGGGTGTTCAGTGTTTTGCACGT
TATCCGGATCACATGAAACAGCACGATTTTTTCAAAAGCGCAATGCCGGAAGGTTATGTTCAAGAACGTA
CCATCTTCTTCAAAGATGACGGCAACTATAAAACCCGTGCCGAAGTTAAATTTGAAGGTGATACCCTGGT
GAATCGCATTGAACTGAAAGGCATCGATTTTAAAGAGGATGGTAATATCCTGGGCCACAAACTGGAATAT
AATGCCATTCATGGCAACGTGTATATCACCGCAGATAAACAGAAAAACGGCATCAAAGCAAATTTTGGCC
TGAACTGCAATATTGAAGATGGTTCAGTTCAGCTGGCAGATCATTATCAGCAGAATACCCCGATTGGTGA
TGGTCCGGTTCTGCTGCCGGATAATCATTATCTGAGCACCCAGAGCAAACTGAGCAAAGATCCGAATGAA
AAACGTGATCACATGGTGCTGCTGGAATTTGTTACCGCAGCAGGTATTACCCTGGGTATGGATGAACTGT
ATAAAGAGCTCATGCAGTCGATGAAAGAAACAGCTTCGAATATTGCAGCTTCTGCAAAATCTGGCATGGA
CAAAACCAAAGCTACCTTGGAGGAAAAGGCGGAGAAGATGAAGACACGAGACCCTGTTCAGAAACAGATG
GCTACACAGGTTAAAGAAGATAAGATCAATCAAGCTGAGATGCAGAAGAGAGAAACGCGTCAGCACAACG
CGGCCATGAAAGAAGCGGCTGGAGCCGGAACCGGTTTAGGTTTGGGGACGGCCACTCACTCGACCACTGG
ACAAGTCGGACACGGCACTGGGACACATCAGATGTCGGCTCTGCCTGGTCACGGAACGGGACAACTGACC
GACCGCGTTGTGGAGGGCACGGCTGTGACCGACCCGATTGGAAGGAACACTGGAACTGGTCGGACAACCG
CTCATAACACACACGTTGGTGGTGGTGGTGCCACCGGGTACGGAACCGGCGGGGGATATACTGGAAGATC
TATGGTGTCAAAAGGTGAGGAACTGTTTACAGGCGTGGTGCCGATCCTGGTAGAGCTGGACGGGGATGTG
AATGGCCATAAATTCAGCGTTTCAGGTGAAGGTGAGGGCGACGCCACGTACGGAAAACTGACACTGAAAT
TCATTTGCACAACAGGTAAACTGCCTGTGCCTTGGCCTACACTGGTGACCACCTTTGGTTATGGTCTGAT
GTGCTTTGCTCGCTATCCTGACCACATGAAACAACATGATTTCTTTAAATCTGCCATGCCTGAAGGCTAC
GTGCAAGAGCGCACCATTTTTTTCAAAGACGATGGGAATTACAAAACACGTGCGGAGGTGAAATTCGAGG
GCGATACACTGGTTAACCGTATCGAGCTGAAAGGTATCGACTTCAAAGAGGACGGAAACATTCTGGGTCA
TAAACTGGAATACAACTACAACAGCCATAACGTGTACATCATGGCCGACAAACAAAAAAACGGGATTAAA
GTGAACTTCAAAATCCGCCACAACATCGAAGATGGCAGCGTGCAGCTGGCCGACCACTATCAACAAAACA
CACCGATCGGCGACGGTCCTGTACTGCTGCCTGACAACCACTATCTGTCATATCAGAGCGCACTGTCAAA
AGATCCTAACGAGAAACGCGACCACATGGTTCTGCTGGAATTCGTGACAGCCGCTGGCATTACACTGGGC
ATGGACGAGCTGTACAAATAAATCCAGCACAGTGGCGGCCGCTCGACAATCAACCTCTGGATTACAAAAT
TTGTGAAAGATTGACTGGTATTCTTAACTATGTTGCTCCTTTTACGCTATGTGGATACGCTGCTTTAATG
CCTTTGTATCATGCTATTGCTTCCCGTATGGCTTTCATTTTCTCCTCCTTGTATAAATCCTGGTTGCTGT
CTCTTTATGAGGAGTTGTGGCCCGTTGTCAGGCAACGTGGCGTGGTGTGCACTGTGTTTGCTGACGCAAC
CCCCACTGGTTGGGGCATTGCCACCACCTGTCAGCTCCTTTCCGGGACTTTCGCTTTCCCCCTCCCTATT
GCCACGGCGGAACTCATCGCCGCCTGCCTTGCCCGCTGCTGGACAGGGGCTCGGCTGTTGGGCACTGACA
ATTCCGTGGTGTTGTCGGGGAAGCTGACGTCCTTTCCATGGCTGCTCGCCTGTGTTGCCACCTGGATTCT
GCGCGGGACGTCCTTCTGCTACGTCCCTTCGGCCCTCAATCCAGCGGACCTTCCTTCCCGCGGCCTGCTG
CCGGCTCTGCGGCCTCTTCCGCGTCTTCGCCTTCGCCCTCAGACGAGTCGGATCTCCCTTTGGGCCGCCT
CCCCGCCTGGAATTCTACCGGGTAGGGGAGGCGCTTTTCCCAAGGCAGTCTGGAGCATGCGCTTTAGCAG
CCCCGCTGGGCACTTGGCGCTACACAAGTGGCCTCTGGCCTCGCACACATTCCACATCCACCGGTAGGCG
CCAACCGGCTCCGTTCTTTGGTGGCCCCTTCGCGCCACCTTCTACTCCTCCCCTAGTCAGGAAGTTCCCC
CCCGCCCCGCAGCTCGCGTCGTGCAGGACGTGACAAATGGAAGTAGCACGTCTCACTAGTCTCGTGCAGA
TGGACAGCACCGCTGAGCAATGGAAGCGGGTAGGCCTTTGGGGCAGCGGCCAATAGCAGCTTTGCTCCTT
CGCTTTCTGGGCTCAGAGGCTGGGAAGGGGTGGGTCCGGGGGCGGGCTCAGGGGCGGGCTCAGGGGCGGG
GCGGGCGCCCGAAGGTCCTCCGGAGGCCCGGCATTCTGCACGCTTCAAAAGCGCACGTCTGCCGCGCTGT
TCTCCTCTTCCTCATCTCCGGGCCTTTCGACCTGCAGCCCAAGCTTACCATGACCGAGTACAAGCCCACG
GTGCGCCTCGCCACCCGCGACGACGTCCCCAGGGCCGTACGCACCCTCGCCGCCGCGTTCGCCGACTACC
CCGCCACGCGCCACACCGTCGATCCGGACCGCCACATCGAGCGGGTCACCGAGCTGCAAGAACTCTTCCT
CACGCGCGTCGGGCTCGACATCGGCAAGGTGTGGGTCGCGGACGACGGCGCCGCGGTGGCGGTCTGGACC
ACGCCGGAGAGCGTCGAAGCGGGGGCGGTGTTCGCCGAGATCGGCCCGCGCATGGCCGAGTTGAGCGGTT
CCCGGCTGGCCGCGCAGCAACAGATGGAAGGCCTCCTGGCGCCGCACCGGCCCAAGGAGCCCGCGTGGTT
CCTGGCCACCGTCGGCGTCTCGCCCGACCACCAGGGCAAGGGTCTGGGCAGCGCCGTCGTGCTCCCCGGA
GTGGAGGCGGCCGAGCGCGCCGGGGTGCCCGCCTTCCTGGAGACCTCCGCGCCCCGCAACCTCCCCTTCT
ACGAGCGGCTCGGCTTCACCGTCACCGCCGACGTCGAGGTGCCCGAAGGACCGCGCACCTGGTGCATGAC
CCGCAAGCCCGGTGCCTGACGCCCGCCCCACGACCCGCAGCGCCCGACCGAAAGGAGCGCACGACCCCAT
GCATCTCGAGGGCCCGGTACCTTTAAGACCAATGACTTACAAGGCAGCTGTAGATCTTAGCCACTTTTTA
AAAGAAAAGGGGGGACTGGAAGGGCTAGCTCACTCCCAACGAAGACAAGATCTGCTTTTTGCTTGTACTG
GGTCTCTCTGGTTAGACCAGATCTGAGCCTGGGAGCTCTCTGGCTAACTAGGGAACCCACTGCTTAAGCC
TCAATAAAGCTTGCCTTGAGTGCTTCAAGTAGTGTGTGCCCGTCTGTTGTGTGACTCTGGTAACTAGAGA
TCCCTCAGACCCTTTTAGTCAGTGTGGAAAATCTCTAGCAGTAGTAGTTCATGTCATCTTATTATTCAGT
ATTTATAACTTGCAAAGAAATGAATATCAGAGAGTGAGAGGAACTTGTTTATTGCAGCTTATAATGGTTA
CAAATAAAGCAATAGCATCACAAATTTCACAAATAAAGCATTTTTTTCACTGCATTCTAGTTGTGGTTTG
TCCAAACTCATCAATGTATCTTATCATGTCTGGCTCTAGCTATCCCGCCCCTAACTCCGCCCATCCCGCC
CCTAACTCCGCCCAGTTCCGCCCATTCTCCGCCCCATGGCTGACTAATTTTTTTTATTTATGCAGAGGCC
GAGGCCGCCTCGGCCTCTGAGCTATTCCAGAAGTAGTGAGGAGGCTTTTTTGGAGGCCTAGGGACGTACC
CAATTCGCCCTATAGTGAGTCGTATTACGCGCGCTCACTGGCCGTCGTTTTACAACGTCGTGACTGGGAA
AACCCTGGCGTTACCCAACTTAATCGCCTTGCAGCACATCCCCCTTTCGCCAGCTGGCGTAATAGCGAAG
AGGCCCGCACCGATCGCCCTTCCCAACAGTTGCGCAGCCTGAATGGCGAATGGG
[124 nt withheld, positions 7755-7878]
C
[91 nt withheld, positions 7880-7970]
A
[49 nt withheld, positions 7972-8020]
CCTTTGACGTTGGAGTCCACGTTCTTT
[37 nt withheld, positions 8048-8084]
ACCCTATCTCGGTCTATTCTTTTGATTTATAAGGGATTTTGCCGATTTCGGCCTATTGGTTAAAAAATGA
GCTGATTTAACAAAAATTTAACGCGAATTTTAACAAAATATTAACGCTTACAATTTAGGTGGCACTTTTC
GGGGAAATGTGCGCGGAACCCCTATTTGTTTATTTTTCTAAATACATTCAAATATGTATCCGCTCATGAG
ACAATAACCCTGATAAATGCTTCAATAATATTGAAAAAGGAAGAGTATGAGTATTCAACATTTCCGTGTC
GCCCTTATTCCCTTTTTTGCGGCATTTTGCCTTCCTGTTTTTGCTCACCCAGAAACGCTGGTGAAAGTAA
AAGATGCTGAAGATCAGTTGGGTGCACGAGTGGGTTACATCGAACTGGATCTCAACAGCGGTAAGATCCT
TGAGAGTTTTCGCCCCGAAGAACGTTTTCCAATGATGAGCACTTTTAAAGTTCTGCTATGTGGCGCGGTA
TTATCCCGTATTGACGCCGGGCAAGAGCAACTCGGTCGCCGCATACACTATTCTCAGAATGACTTGGTTG
AGTACTCACCAGTCACAGAAAAGCATCTTACGGATGGCATGACAGTAAGAGAATTATGCAGTGCTGCCAT
AACCATGAGTGATAACACTGCGGCCAACTTACTTCTGACAACGATCGGAGGACCGAAGGAGCTAACCGCT
TTTTTGCACAACATGGGGGATCATGTAACTCGCCTTGATCGTTGGGAACCGGAGCTGAATGAAGCCATAC
CAAACGACGAGCGTGACACCACGATGCCTGTAGCAATGGCAACAACGTTGCGCAAACTATTAACTGGCGA
ACTACTTACTCTAGCTTCCCGGCAACAATTAATAGACTGGATGGAGGCGGATAAAGTTGCAGGACCACTT
CTGCGCTCGGCCCTTCCGGCTGGCTGGTTTATTGCTGATAAATCTGGAGCCGGTGAGCGTGGGTCTCGCG
GTATCATTGCAGCACTGGGGCCAGATGGTAAGCCCTCCCGTATCGTAGTTATCTACACGACGGGGAGTCA
GGCAACTATGGATGAACGAAATAGACAGATCGCTGAGATAGGTGCCTCACTGATTAAGCATTGGTAACTG
TCAGACCAAGTTTACTCATATATACTTTAGATTGATTTAAAACTTCATTTTTAATTTAAAAGGATCTAGG
TGAAGATCCTTTTTGATAATCTCATGACCAAAATCCCTTAACGTGAGTTTTCGTTCCACTGAGCGTCAGA
CCCCGTAGAAAAGATCAAAGGATCTTCTTGAGATCCTTTTTTTCTGCGCGTAATCTGCTGCTTGCAAACA
AAAAAACCACCGCTACCAGCGGTGGTTTGTTTGCCGGATCAAGAGCTACCAACTCTTTTTCCGAAGGTAA
CTGGCTTCAGCAGAGCGCAGATACCAAATACTGTTCTTCTAGTGTAGCCGTAGTTAGGCCACCACTTCAA
GAACTCTGTAGCACCGCCTACATACCTCGCTCTGCTAATCCTGTTACCAGTGGCTGCTGCCAGTGGCGAT
AAGTCGTGTCTTACCGGGTTGGACTCAAGACGATAGTTACCGGATAAGGCGCAGCGGTCGGGCTGAACGG
GGGGTTCGTGCACACAGCCCAGCTTGGAGCGAACGACCTACACCGAACTGAGATACCTACAGCGTGAGCT
ATGAGAAAGCGCCACGCTTCCCGAAGGGAGAAAGGCGGACAGGTATCCGGTAAGCGGCAGGGTCGGAACA
GGAG
